>Addgene plasmid #202043 | pCE059-SiT-ddCas12a(E993A)-3xNLS-[Activ]-triplex-DR-M13-DR-pA | addgene full sequence | sequence record 401604 | Addgene NGS Result
AGACCCCGTAGAAAAGATCAAAGGATCTTCTTGAGATCCTTTTTTTCTGCGCGTAATCTGCTGCTTGCAA
ACAAAAAAACCACCGCTACCAGCGGTGGTTTGTTTGCCGGATCAAGAGCTACCAACTCTTTTTCCGAAGG
TAACTGGCTTCAGCAGAGCGCAGATACCAAATACTGTTCTTCTAGTGTAGCCGTAGTTAGGCCACCACTT
CAAGAACTCTGTAGCACCGCCTACATACCTCGCTCTGCTAATCCTGTTACCAGTGGCTGCTGCCAGTGGC
GATAAGTCGTGTCTTACCGGGTTGGACTCAAGACGATAGTTACCGGATAAGGCGCAGCGGTCGGGCTGAA
CGGGGGGTTCGTGCACACAGCCCAGCTTGGAGCGAACGACCTACACCGAACTGAGATACCTACAGCGTGA
GCTATGAGAAAGCGCCACGCTTCCCGAAGGGAGAAAGGCGGACAGGTATCCGGTAAGCGGCAGGGTCGGA
ACAGGAGAGCGCACGAGGGAGCTTCCAGGGGGAAACGCCTGGTATCTTTATAGTCCTGTCGGGTTTCGCC
ACCTCTGACTTGAGCGTCGATTTTTGTGATGCTCGTCAGGGGGGCGGAGCCTATGGAAAAACGCCAGCAA
CGCGGCCTTTTTACGGTTCCTGGCCTTTTGCTGGCCTTTTGCTCACATGTCCTGCAGGCAGCTGCGCGCT
CGCTCGCTCACTGAGGCCGCCCGGGCGTCGGGCGACCTTTGGTCGCCCGGCCTCAGTGAGCGAGCGAGCG
CGCAGAGAGGGAGTGGCCAACTCCATCACTAGGGGTTCCTGCGGCCGCACGCGTTTAATTAATGCAAAGA
TGGATAAAGTTTTAAACAGAGAGGAATCTTTGCAGCTAATGGACCTTCTAGGTCTTGAAAGGAGTGGGAA
TTGGCTCCGGTGCCCGTCAGTGGGCAGAGCGCACATCGCCCACAGTCCCCGAGAAGTTGGGGGGAGGGGT
CGGCAATTGAACCGGTGCCTAGAGAAGGTGGCGCGGGGTAAACTGGGAAAGTGATGTCGTGTACTGGCTC
CGCCTTTTTCCCGAGGGTGGGGGAGAACCGTATATAAGTGCAGTAGTCGCCGTGAACGTTCTTTTTCGCA
ACGGGTTTGCCGCCAGAACACAGGTAAGTGCCGTGTGTGGTTCCCGCGGGCCTGGCCTCTTTACGGGTTA
TGGCCCTTGCGTGCCTTGAATTACTTCCACCTGGCTGCAGTACGTGATTCTTGATCCCGAGCTTCGGGTT
GGAAGTGGGTGGGAGAGTTCGAGGCCTTGCGCTTAAGGAGCCCCTTCGCCTCGTGCTTGAGTTGAGGCCT
GGCCTGGGCGCTGGGGCCGCCGCGTGCGAATCTGGTGGCACCTTCGCGCCTGTCTCGCTGCTTTCGATAA
GTCTCTAGCCATTTAAAATTTTTGATGACCTGCTGCGACGCTTTTTTTCTGGCAAGATAGTCTTGTAAAT
GCGGGCCAAGATCTGCACACTGGTATTTCGGTTTTTGGGGCCGCGGGCGGCGACGGGGCCCGTGCGTCCC
AGCGCACATGTTCGGCGAGGCGGGGCCTGCGAGCGCGGCCACCGAGAATCGGACGGGGGTAGTCTCAAGC
TGGCCGGCCTGCTCTGGTGCCTGGCCTCGCGCCGCCGTGTATCGCCCCGCCCTGGGCGGCAAGGCTGGCC
CGGTCGGCACCAGTTGCGTGAGCGGAAAGATGGCCGCTTCCCGGCCCTGCTGCAGGGAGCTCAAAATGGA
GGACGCGGCGCTCGGGAGAGCGGGCGGGTGAGTCACCCACACAAAGGAAAAGGGCCTTTCCGTCCTCAGC
CGTCGCTTCATGTGACTCCACGGAGTACCGGGCGCCGTCCAGGCACCTCGATTAGTTCTCGAGCTTTTGG
AGTACGTCGTCTTTAGGTTGGGGGGAGGGGTTTTATGCGATGGAGTTTCCCCACACTGAGTGGGTGGAGA
CTGAAGTTAGGCCAGCTTGGCACTTGATGTAATTCTCCTTGGAATTTGCCCTTTTTGAGTTTGGATCTTG
GTTCATTCTCAAGCCTCAGACAGTGGTTCAAAGTTTTTTTCTTCCATTTCAGGTGTCGTGAGCTAGCGTT
TAAACTTAAGCTTGGTACCGCCACCATGACACAGTTCGAGGGCTTTACCAACCTGTATCAGGTGAGCAAG
ACACTGCGGTTTGAGCTGATCCCACAGGGCAAGACCCTGAAGCACATCCAGGAGCAGGGCTTCATCGAGG
AGGACAAGGCCCGCAATGATCACTACAAGGAGCTGAAGCCCATCATCGATCGGATCTACAAGACCTATGC
CGACCAGTGCCTGCAGCTGGTGCAGCTGGATTGGGAGAACCTGAGCGCCGCCATCGACTCCTATAGAAAG
GAGAAAACCGAGGAGACAAGGAACGCCCTGATCGAGGAGCAGGCCACATATCGCAATGCCATCCACGACT
ACTTCATCGGCCGGACAGACAACCTGACCGATGCCATCAATAAGAGACACGCCGAGATCTACAAGGGCCT
GTTCAAGGCCGAGCTGTTTAATGGCAAGGTGCTGAAGCAGCTGGGCACCGTGACCACAACCGAGCACGAG
AACGCCCTGCTGCGGAGCTTCGACAAGTTTACAACCTACTTCTCCGGCTTTTATGAGAACAGGAAGAACG
TGTTCAGCGCCGAGGATATCAGCACAGCCATCCCACACCGCATCGTGCAGGACAACTTCCCCAAGTTTAA
GGAGAATTGTCACATCTTCACACGCCTGATCACCGCCGTGCCCAGCCTGCGGGAGCACTTTGAGAACGTG
AAGAAGGCCATCGGCATCTTCGTGAGCACCTCCATCGAGGAGGTGTTTTCCTTCCCTTTTTATAACCAGC
TGCTGACACAGACCCAGATCGACCTGTATAACCAGCTGCTGGGAGGAATCTCTCGGGAGGCAGGCACCGA
GAAGATCAAGGGCCTGAACGAGGTGCTGAATCTGGCCATCCAGAAGAATGATGAGACAGCCCACATCATC
GCCTCCCTGCCACACAGATTCATCCCCCTGTTTAAGCAGATCCTGTCCGATAGGAACACCCTGTCTTTCA
TCCTGGAGGAGTTTAAGAGCGACGAGGAAGTGATCCAGTCCTTCTGCAAGTACAAGACACTGCTGAGAAA
CGAGAACGTGCTGGAGACAGCCGAGGCCCTGTTTAACGAGCTGAACAGCATCGACCTGACACACATCTTC
ATCAGCCACAAGAAGCTGGAGACAATCAGCAGCGCCCTGTGCGACCACTGGGATACACTGAGGAATGCCC
TGTATGAGCGGAGAATCTCCGAGCTGACAGGCAAGATCACCAAGTCTGCCAAGGAGAAGGTGCAGCGCAG
CCTGAAGCACGAGGATATCAACCTGCAGGAGATCATCTCTGCCGCAGGCAAGGAGCTGAGCGAGGCCTTC
AAGCAGAAAACCAGCGAGATCCTGTCCCACGCACACGCCGCCCTGGATCAGCCACTGCCTACAACCCTGA
AGAAGCAGGAGGAGAAGGAGATCCTGAAGTCTCAGCTGGACAGCCTGCTGGGCCTGTACCACCTGCTGGA
CTGGTTTGCCGTGGATGAGTCCAACGAGGTGGACCCCGAGTTCTCTGCCCGGCTGACCGGCATCAAGCTG
GAGATGGAGCCTTCTCTGAGCTTCTACAACAAGGCCAGAAATTATGCCACCAAGAAGCCCTACTCCGTGG
AGAAGTTCAAGCTGAACTTTCAGATGCCTACACTGGCCTCTGGCTGGGACGTGAATAAGGAGAAGAACAA
TGGCGCCATCCTGTTTGTGAAGAACGGCCTGTACTATCTGGGCATCATGCCAAAGCAGAAGGGCAGGTAT
AAGGCCCTGAGCTTCGAGCCCACAGAGAAAACCAGCGAGGGCTTTGATAAGATGTACTATGACTACTTCC
CTGATGCCGCCAAGATGATCCCAAAGTGCAGCACCCAGCTGAAGGCCGTGACAGCCCACTTTCAGACCCA
CACAACCCCCATCCTGCTGTCCAACAATTTCATCGAGCCTCTGGAGATCACAAAGGAGATCTACGACCTG
AACAATCCTGAGAAGGAGCCAAAGAAGTTTCAGACAGCCTACGCCAAGAAAACCGGCGACCAGAAGGGCT
ACAGAGAGGCCCTGTGCAAGTGGATCGACTTCACAAGGGATTTTCTGTCCAAGTATACCAAGACAACCTC
TATCGATCTGTCTAGCCTGCGGCCATCCTCTCAGTATAAGGACCTGGGCGAGTACTATGCCGAGCTGAAT
CCCCTGCTGTACCACATCAGCTTCCAGAGAATCGCCGAGAAGGAGATCATGGATGCCGTGGAGACAGGCA
AGCTGTACCTGTTCCAGATCTATAACAAGGACTTTGCCAAGGGCCACCACGGCAAGCCTAATCTGCACAC
ACTGTATTGGACCGGCCTGTTTTCTCCAGAGAACCTGGCCAAGACAAGCATCAAGCTGAATGGCCAGGCC
GAGCTGTTCTACCGCCCTAAGTCCAGGATGAAGAGGATGGCACACCGGCTGGGAGAGAAGATGCTGAACA
AGAAGCTGAAGGATCAGAAAACCCCAATCCCCGACACCCTGTACCAGGAGCTGTACGACTATGTGAATCA
CAGACTGTCCCACGACCTGTCTGATGAGGCCAGGGCCCTGCTGCCCAACGTGATCACCAAGGAGGTGTCT
CACGAGATCATCAAGGATAGGCGCTTTACCAGCGACAAGTTCTTTTTCCACGTGCCTATCACACTGAACT
ATCAGGCCGCCAATTCCCCATCTAAGTTCAACCAGAGGGTGAATGCCTACCTGAAGGAGCACCCCGAGAC
ACCTATCATCGGCATCGATCGGGGCGAGAGAAACCTGATCTATATCACAGTGATCGACTCCACCGGCAAG
ATCCTGGAGCAGCGGAGCCTGAACACCATCCAGCAGTTTGATTACCAGAAGAAGCTGGACAACAGGGAGA
AGGAGAGGGTGGCAGCAAGGCAGGCCTGGTCTGTGGTGGGCACAATCAAGGATCTGAAGCAGGGCTATCT
GAGCCAGGTCATCCACGAGATCGTGGACCTGATGATCCACTACCAGGCCGTGGTGGTGCTGGCGAACCTG
AATTTCGGCTTTAAGAGCAAGAGGACCGGCATCGCCGAGAAGGCCGTGTACCAGCAGTTCGAGAAGATGC
TGATCGATAAGCTGAATTGCCTGGTGCTGAAGGACTATCCAGCAGAGAAAGTGGGAGGCGTGCTGAACCC
ATACCAGCTGACAGACCAGTTCACCTCCTTTGCCAAGATGGGCACCCAGTCTGGCTTCCTGTTTTACGTG
CCTGCCCCATATACATCTAAGATCGATCCCCTGACCGGCTTCGTGGACCCCTTCGTGTGGAAAACCATCA
AGAATCACGAGAGCCGCAAGCACTTCCTGGAGGGCTTCGACTTTCTGCACTACGACGTGAAAACCGGCGA
CTTCATCCTGCACTTTAAGATGAACAGAAATCTGTCCTTCCAGAGGGGCCTGCCCGGCTTTATGCCTGCA
TGGGATATCGTGTTCGAGAAGAACGAGACACAGTTTGACGCCAAGGGCACCCCTTTCATCGCCGGCAAGA
GAATCGTGCCAGTGATCGAGAATCACAGATTCACCGGCAGATACCGGGACCTGTATCCTGCCAACGAGCT
GATCGCCCTGCTGGAGGAGAAGGGCATCGTGTTCAGGGATGGCTCCAACATCCTGCCAAAGCTGCTGGAG
AATGACGATTCTCACGCCATCGACACCATGGTGGCCCTGATCCGCAGCGTGCTGCAGATGCGGAACTCCA
ATGCCGCCACAGGCGAGGACTATATCAACAGCCCCGTGCGCGATCTGAATGGCGTGTGCTTCGACTCCCG
GTTTCAGAACCCAGAGTGGCCCATGGACGCCGATGCCAATGGCGCCTACCACATCGCCCTGAAGGGCCAG
CTGCTGCTGAATCACCTGAAGGAGAGCAAGGATCTGAAGCTGCAGAACGGCATCTCCAATCAGGACTGGC
TGGCCTACATCCAGGAGCTGCGCAACAGCAGGGCTGACGGGCCCTCACTGGGTTCAGGGTCACCCAAGAA
GAAACGCAAAGTCGAGGATCCAAAGAAGAAAAGGAAGGTTGAAGACCCCAAGAAAAAGAGGAAGGTGGGA
TCCGGTGGGGGTGGGTCCAGCGGGTTGCCTAATGGGTTGGATGGTGACGAGGATTTTAGCGATATCGCCG
ATATGGACTTTTCAGCTCTCCTCAGCCAGATAAGCTCTGGAAGTAGTGGGCTTCCAAATGGGCTTGACGG
TGACGAAGATTTCTCTGATATAGCGGACATGGACTTCTCAGCTCTGCTCTCCCAGATTTCTTCAGGGTCC
AGCGGCTTGCCCAACGGCCTCGATGGCGACGAGGATTTTTCTGACATAGCAGACATGGACTTTTCCGCAC
TCCTCAGTCAGATTTCTTCTGGAGGCGGTGGAAGCGGCTTCAGCGTGGACACCAGTGCCCTGCTGGACCT
GTTCAGCCCCTCGGTGACCGTGCCCGACATGAGCCTGCCTGACCTTGACAGCAGCCTGGCCAGTATCCAA
GAGCTCCTGTCTCCCCAGGAGCCCCCCAGGCCTCCCGAGGCAGAGAACAGCAGCCCGGATTCAGGGAAGC
AGCTGGTGCACTACACAGCGCAGCCGCTGTTCCTGCTGGACCCCGGCTCCGTGGACACCGGGAGCAACGA
CCTGCCGGTGCTGTTTGAGCTGGGAGAGGGCTCCTACTTCTCCGAAGGGGACGGCTTCGCCGAGGACCCC
ACCATCTCCCTGCTGACAGGCTCGGAGCCTCCCAAAGCCAAGGACCCCACTGTCTCCGGATCCTACCCAT
ACGATGTTCCAGATTACGCTTATCCCTACGACGTGCCTGATTATGCATACCCATATGATGTCCCCGACTA
TGCCTAAGAATTCGATTCGTCAGTAGGGTTGTAAAGGTTTTTCTTTTCCTGAGAAAACAACCTTTTGTTT
TCTCAGGTTTTGCTTTTTGGCCTTTCCCTAGCTTTAAAAAAAAAAAAGCAAAACTCACCGAGGCAGTTCC
ATAGGATGGCAAGATCCTGGTATTGGTCTGCGAAATTTCTACTCTTGTAGATTGAAGAGCCAGGAAACAG
CTATGACGCTCTTCTAATTTCTACTCTTGTAGATTCTAGAAAAGAATTCGATATCAAGCTTATCGATAAT
CAACCTCTGGATTACAAAATTTGTGAAAGATTGACTGGTATTCTTAACTATGTTGCTCCTTTTACGCTAT
GTGGATACGCTGCTTTAATGCCTTTGTATCATGCTATTGCTTCCCGTATGGCTTTCATTTTCTCCTCCTT
GTATAAATCCTGGTTGCTGTCTCTTTATGAGGAGTTGTGGCCCGTTGTCAGGCAACGTGGCGTGGTGTGC
ACTGTGTTTGCTGACGCAACCCCCACTGGTTGGGGCATTGCCACCACCTGTCAGCTCCTTTCCGGGACTT
TCGCTTTCCCCCTCCCTATTGCCACGGCGGAACTCATCGCCGCCTGCCTTGCCCGCTGCTGGACAGGGGC
TCGGCTGTTGGGCACTGACAATTCCGTGGTGTTGTCGGGGAAATCATCGTCCTTTCCTTGGCTGCTCGCC
TATGTTGCCACCTGGATTCTGCGCGGGACGTCCTTCTGCTACGTCCCTTCGGCCCTCAATCCAGCGGACC
TTCCTTCCCGCGGCCTGCTGCCGGCTCTGCGGCCTCTTCCGCGTCTTCGCCTTCGCCCTCAGACGAGTCG
GATCTCCCTTTGGGCCGCCTCCCCGCATCGATACCGAGCGCTAATAAAAGATCTTTATTTTCATTAGATC
TGTGTGTTGGTTTTTTGTGTCACGTGCGGACCGAGCGGCCGCAGGAACCCCTAGTGATGGAGTTGGCCAC
TCCCTCTCTGCGCGCTCGCTCGCTCACTGAGGCCGGGCGACCAAAGGTCGCCCGACGCCCGGGCTTTGCC
CGGGCGGCCTCAGTGAGCGAGCGAGCGCGCAGCTGCCTGCAGGGGCGCCTGATGCGGTATTTTCTCCTTA
CGCATCTGTGCGGTATTTCACACCGCATA
[95 nt withheld, positions 8080-8174]
T
[46 nt withheld, positions 8176-8221]
C
[141 nt withheld, positions 8223-8363]
CCTTTGACGTTGGAGTCCACGTTCTTT
[37 nt withheld, positions 8391-8427]
ACTCTATCTCGGGCTATTCTTTTGATTTATAAGGGATTTTGCCGATTTCGGTCTATTGGTTAAAAAATGA
GCTGATTTAACAAAAATTTAACGCGAATTTTAACAAAATATTAACGTTTACAATTTTATGGTGCACTCTC
AGTACAATCTGCTCTGATGCCGCATAGTTAAGCCAGCCCCGACACCCGCCAACACCCGCTGACGCGCCCT
GACGGGCTTGTCTGCTCCCGGCATCCGCTTACAGACAAGCTGTGACCTTCTCCGGGAGCTGCATGTGTCA
GAGGTTTTCACCGTCATCACCGAAACGCGCGATACGAAAGGGCCTCGTGATACGCCTATTTTTATAGGTT
AATGTCATGATAATAATGGTTTCTTAGACGTCAGGTGGCACTTTTCGGGGAAATGTGCGCGGAACCCCTA
TTTGTTTATTTTTCTAAATACATTCAAATATGTATCCGCTCATGAGACAATAACCCTGATAAATGCTTCA
ATAATATTGAAAAAGGAAGAGTATGAGTATTCAACATTTCCGTGTCGCCCTTATTCCCTTTTTTGCGGCA
TTTTGCCTTCCTGTTTTTGCTCACCCAGAAACGCTGGTGAAAGTAAAAGATGCTGAAGATCAGTTGGGTG
CACGAGTGGGTTACATCGAACTGGATCTCAACAGCGGTAAGATCCTTGAGAGTTTTCGCCCCGAAGAACG
TTTTCCAATGATGAGCACTTTTAAAGTTCTGCTATGTGGCGCGGTATTATCCCGTATTGACGCCGGGCAA
GAGCAACTCGGTCGCCGCATACACTATTCTCAGAATGACTTGGTTGAGTACTCACCAGTCACAGAAAAGC
ATCTTACGGATGGCATGACAGTAAGAGAATTATGCAGTGCTGCCATAACCATGAGTGATAACACTGCGGC
CAACTTACTTCTGACAACGATCGGAGGACCGAAGGAGCTAACCGCTTTTTTGCACAACATGGGGGATCAT
GTAACTCGCCTTGATCGTTGGGAACCGGAGCTGAATGAAGCCATACCAAACGACGAGCGTGACACCACGA
TGCCTGTAGCAATGGCAACAACGTTGCGCAAACTATTAACTGGCGAACTACTTACTCTAGCTTCCCGGCA
ACAATTAATAGACTGGATGGAGGCGGATAAAGTTGCAGGACCACTTCTGCGCTCGGCCCTTCCGGCTGGC
TGGTTTATTGCTGATAAATCTGGAGCCGGTGAGCGTGGGTCTCGCGGTATCATTGCAGCACTGGGGCCAG
ATGGTAAGCCCTCCCGTATCGTAGTTATCTACACGACGGGGAGTCAGGCAACTATGGATGAACGAAATAG
ACAGATCGCTGAGATAGGTGCCTCACTGATTAAGCATTGGTAACTGTCAGACCAAGTTTACTCATATATA
CTTTAGATTGATTTAAAACTTCATTTTTAATTTAAAAGGATCTAGGTGAAGATCCTTTTTGATAATCTCA
TGACCAAAATCCCTTAACGTGAGTTTTCGTTCCACTGAGCGTC
Features (pLannotate 1.2.2; 21 found; start..end, strand, type, name):
     31..619     +  rep_origin     ori: high-copy-number ColE1/pMB1/pBR322/pUC origin of replication
    692..719     +  repeat_region  AAV2 ITR (fragment): inverted terminal repeat of adeno-associated virus serotype 2 inverted
    748..775     +  repeat_region  AAV2 ITR (fragment): inverted terminal repeat of adeno-associated virus serotype 2 inverted
    840..906     +  CDS            small t antigen (fragment): SV40 (simian virus 40) small t antigen
    913..2091    +  promoter       EF-1α promoter: strong constitutive promoter for human elongation factor EF-1α
   2126..6046    +  CDS            AsCpf1: CRISPR-associated protein from Acidaminococcus sp. BV3L6 (Zetsche et al., 2015)
   6173..6268    +  CDS            Rela (fragment): TF65_MOUSE - Also known as Nfkb3. Experimental evidence at protein level: Swiss-Prot protein existence level 1. NF-kappa-B is a pleiotropic transcription factor present in almost all cell types and is the endpoint of a series of signal transduction events that are initiated by a vast array of stimuli related to many biological processes such as inflammation, immunity, differentiation, cell growth, tumorigenesis and apoptosis. NF-kappa-B is a homo- or heterodimeric complex formed by the Rel-like domain- containing proteins RELA/p65, RELB, NFKB1/p105, NFKB1/p50, REL and NFKB2/p52. The heterodime
   6323..6348    +  CDS            RelA (p65) AD (fragment): transcriptional activation domain of human RelA, also known as p65 (O'Shea and Perkins, 2008)
   6476..6847    +  CDS            HSF1: C-terminal activation domain from the human heat shock transcription factor HSF1
   6854..6934    +  CDS            3xHA: three tandem HA epitope tags
   7050..7103    -  CDS            KanR (fragment): aminoglycoside phosphotransferase; aph(3')-Ia; confers resistance to kanamycin
   7184..7208    +  misc_feature   MCS (fragment): pBluescript multiple cloning site
   7208..7796    +  misc_feature   WPRE: woodchuck hepatitis virus posttranscriptional regulatory element
   7813..7860    +  polyA_signal   poly(A) signal: synthetic polyadenylation signal
   7883..8023    +  repeat_region  AAV2 ITR: inverted terminal repeat of adeno-associated virus serotype 2 inverted
   8028..8079    -  misc_feature   bom (fragment): basis of mobility region from pBR322
   8098..8553    +  rep_origin     f1 ori (sequence partly withheld): f1 bacteriophage origin of replication; arrow indicates direction of (+) strand synthesis
   8554..8603    -  misc_feature   bom (fragment): basis of mobility region from pBR322
   8705..8739    -  CDS            rop (fragment): Rop protein, which maintains plasmids at low copy number; rop
   8835..8939    +  promoter       AmpR promoter: bla
   8940..9800    +  CDS            AmpR: β-lactamase; bla; confers resistance to ampicillin, carbenicillin, and related antibiotics
