[The description below was written by a language model from this plasmid's Addgene catalogue record and pLannotate feature annotations shown in this document.]
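Description:
pCE059-SiT-ddCas12a(E993A)-3xNLS-[Activ]-triplex-DR-M13-DR-pA is a 9,940 bp mammalian expression plasmid built on the pAAV-MCS backbone. It is propagated in bacteria from a high-copy ColE1/pUC-type origin under ampicillin selection (AmpR with its own bla promoter), and it also carries an f1 phage origin. The expression cassette sits between AAV2 inverted terminal repeats. Only one ITR is annotated as complete, and the upstream one appears as two short fragments. The record classifies the plasmid as an expression vector and does not describe AAV packaging. Short hits to small t antigen, KanR, rop and bom are fragments and look like incidental or residual matches rather than functional parts.

The payload is a single-transcript CRISPR activation design. An EF-1α promoter drives a DNase-dead Acidaminococcus Cas12a (AsCpf1 carrying E993A). This is fused to three SV40 nuclear localization signals and the "[Activ]" transactivation module. The feature table resolves [Activ] into RelA/p65 activation domain segments and the HSF1 C-terminal activation domain, followed by a 3xHA epitope tag.

According to the catalogue entry, the 3' UTR contains a MALAT1 triplex, Cas12a direct repeats flanking an M13 spacer, and a crRNA cloning site; none of these is annotated in the feature table. Because Cas12a processes its own crRNA arrays at direct repeats, the guide can be excised from the same Pol II transcript that encodes the protein. The triplex is a structure known to stabilize an mRNA that has lost its poly(A) tail. A WPRE and a synthetic poly(A) signal close the cassette.

The associated work concerns optimizing Cas12a-driven synthetic gene regulatory networks, in which this construct serves as a programmable transcriptional activator.
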