Addgene plasmid #202043: pCE059-SiT-ddCas12a(E993A)-3xNLS-[Activ]-triplex-DR-M13-DR-pA
Purpose: Encodes a DNase-dead AsCpf1 fused to a 3x SV40 nuclear localization signal (NLS) and [Activ] transactivation domain. 3' UTR has a MALAT1 triplex, dCas12a direct repeats (DR), and a crRNA cloning site.
Depositing lab: Darren Cusanovich. Depositing organization: University of Arizona. Publication: Optimization of a Cas12a-Driven Synthetic Gene Regulatory Network System. Kang H, Fitch JC, Varghese RP, Thorne CA, Cusanovich DA. ACS Synth Biol. 2025 May 16;14(5):1732-1744. doi: 10.1021/acssynbio.5c00084. Epub 2025 May 2. PubMed 40316310.
Backbone
  Vector backbone: pAAV-MCS
  Total vector size (bp): 9940
  Vector type: Mammalian Expression
Growth in bacteria
  Bacterial resistance: Ampicillin, 100 μg/mL
  Growth temperature: 37°C
  Growth strain: NEB Stable
  Copy number: High Copy
Gene/Insert
  Gene/Insert name: ddCas12a(E993A)-3xNLS-[Activ]
  gRNA/shRNA sequence: M13
  Species: Synthetic
Terms and licenses: Academic/Nonprofit Terms; Industry Terms: Not Available to Industry
Depositor comments: Please visit https://doi.org/10.1101/2023.05.08.539911 for bioRxiv preprint.
How to cite: pCE059-SiT-ddCas12a(E993A)-3xNLS-[Activ]-triplex-DR-M13-DR-pA was a gift from Darren Cusanovich (Addgene plasmid # 202043 ; http://n2t.net/addgene:202043 ; RRID:Addgene_202043)
